>Addgene plasmid #53926 | RSPH1_pCSdest | addgene partial sequence | sequence record 95392 | EBV-rev 5'-GTGGTTTGTCCAAACTCATC-3'
TACGACTCACTATAGTTCTAGAGGCTCGAGAGGATCACCACTTTGTACAAGAAAGCTGGGTCTAGATATC
TCGAGTGCGGCCGCTAACGACAGAAGCATTCTTATGATACGATCTCCTCTCGGCTCACTTCATCTTAGTC
CTGGAGGTCTGACTGTCTAGTTTCTTCTTCTTCAGAATTAATGTTTCCCTCATCCATGTCATAGCGGAAC
TCCTCCTGGTCATACTCCCGGCTCTCTTCCCGGAGGACGTCTGCATCTTCATCTCCAGGCCTCATGTCCA
TCTCACCCTCGAAGCCCTCCAGCAGAGCCTGGGCCTCCTCCCCGGGTTCTCCTGCACTCTCAGCTCCTGG
AGCGTCTTGGCCAGGTCCATCCGTAGAGGTCGGCTTTTTGGGGAGAGTTGGTGTCCACAGGGCCAATTCA
GTGATTTGGGTAGCTTTCCATTTTGGAACAACAGTTACTAATTCTTCCTCCTCTTCCTCTTCTCCTCTTT
CCATATCTGTTAAACGATATTCACCATGTTGTTCACACCCAACATCAAATACATACTTTCCAGGGCCAAC
AGGATTTTTGTTCAAGAACTTGCCCTGGTACCTGTGGTTCAGGTGAATGAGCTCGGCCGTGCCCTCCTGC
TGTCCGTTCACCCAGGTGCCAACATACTTACTGCCCGTCTCCGCGTATAAATAGGTGCCTTGCCCATGCC
TTTGATGAGCAAACCACTCTCCAGTGTAGGTGTCATTATTGATGTAGTAGTATACGCCATGGCCGTGCCG
CAGGTCATTTGCCCACTCTCCTTCATATCTGGATCCATCTGGATATAT
