>Addgene plasmid #53926 | RSPH1_pCSdest | addgene partial sequence | sequence record 95393 | EBV-rev 5'-GTGGTTTGTCCAAACTCATC-3'
TACGACTCACTATAGTTCTAGAGGCTCGAGAGGATCACCACTTTGTACAAGAAAGCTGGGTCGGCGCGCC
CACCCTTCTAGGGCCCCGGGCCGATGGGGTCCTTGGAGGCGGGGGCGCTGGGCAGAGACTTCAGGTACTC
CAGGTGCCTCCGGGCATCCTCCTGGTTGTGGCGCACATAGTACACGACGTAGGCGATCACCATGGCGAAC
CAGCCGAACATGGTGACCAGCATGGCCACGTCTGTGGTCCTGTGGGGGACGCTGCAGAGGCTGGCACCCG
CATCCAGAGCCTGAACCAGAGGCTTCCCCACAAACTCCTCCTGCACTGAGGTGTGGCAGGCGATCTCGTC
CACAGAGTCGGGGTCCAGCTTCAGCTCCCACAGGGCCTCCTGCAGGGCGCACTCGCAGTGCAGGGGGTTG
TGGGACAGGCGTATCTTGGCGCTGAGTTTGCCCAGGGCGTCCTTGGGGATCCTCTGGATGCGGTTGTAAG
ACAGGTCCAGCAGCCGCAGGCCCCCGGCCAGGCCCGCGAAGGTGGCGGAGCCGATGGCCTCGATGGCGTT
GTGAGACAGATCCAGCTCCCTGAGCCGGTGCAGGTGCTGGAAGGCCCCGTCCGGGAGGTGGGAGATCTTG
TTGGCATCGAGCTTCAGGAGCACGGTGTTGGCCGGGATGTCCTCGGGGACCTCCTGAAGGCCCCGCAAGC
TGCAGAAGACAGCCACAGCCCCTGCGTGGTCAGGGCACCGGCAGGGCTGTGGGCAGGCGGCGCCCAGGTG
CA
