>Addgene plasmid #53926 | RSPH1_pCSdest | addgene partial sequence | sequence record 97432 | CMV-F 5'-CGCAAATGGGCGGTAGGCGTG-3'
AGCATGCTCGTTAGGGCACCGCCATTCTGCCTGGGGACGTCGGAGCAAGCTTGATTTAGGTGACACTAGT
AGAATACAAGCTACGTTGTTCTTTTTGCAGGATCCCATCGATTCGAATTCAAGGATCACAAGTTTGTACA
AAAAAGCAGGCTTTAAAGGAACCAATTCAGTCGACCCACCTGCTAGAGGCGCTGCGGCTGTGATCCAGGC
TGGGGCGAGACCATGTCGGACCTGGGCTCGGAGGAGTTGGAGGAGGAGGGAGAGAATGATATTGGGGAAT
ATGAGGGGGGTCGGAATGAGGCAGGCGAAAGGCACGGACGTGGGAGGGCACGGCTACCCAACG
