[The description below was written by a language model from this plasmid's Addgene catalogue record.]
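Description:
RSPH1_pCSdest is an expression clone of the human RSPH1 gene (also known as TSA2, RSP44, TSGA2 or RSPH10A) in the pCSDest backbone, a Gateway destination vector. The insert, recorded as about 1.06 kb, was introduced by Gateway recombination into a backbone of roughly 4.1 kb. The plasmid is catalogued as a mammalian expression vector. It is maintained in E. coli as a high-copy plasmid under ampicillin selection. No feature table accompanies the record, so the replication origin, polyadenylation signal and recombination site remnants flanking the insert are not documented here. No epitope tags or reporter fusions are listed.

Two promoters are recorded upstream of the insert, CMV and SP6, and they serve different purposes. The CMV promoter drives strong constitutive transcription by RNA polymerase II when the plasmid DNA is introduced into vertebrate cells. The SP6 phage promoter allows the same open reading frame to be transcribed in vitro into synthetic mRNA, which is commonly used for microinjection into embryos.

The associated publication is a survey of the effects of expressing human chromosome 21 genes on early development in zebrafish (Danio rerio). This suggests that the construct belongs to a set of chromosome 21 gene clones built to test the consequences of overexpression in zebrafish embryos. The record itself does not spell out how this particular clone was delivered or what phenotype, if any, was observed.
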