Addgene plasmid #53926: RSPH1_pCSdest
Depositing lab: Roger Reeves. Depositing organization: Johns Hopkins University and School of Medicine. Publication: Survey of Human Chromosome 21 Gene Expression Effects on Early Development in Danio rerio. Edie S, Zaghloul NA, Leitch CC, Klinedinst DK, Lebron J, Thole JF, McCallion AS, Katsanis N, Reeves RH. G3 (Bethesda). 2018 Jul 2;8(7):2215-2223. doi: 10.1534/g3.118.200144. PubMed 29760202.
Backbone
  Vector backbone: pCSDest
  Backbone manufacturer: Lawson Lab (Addgene Plasmid 22423)
  Backbone size w/o insert (bp): 4095
  Vector type: Mammalian Expression
Growth in bacteria
  Bacterial resistance: Ampicillin, 100 μg/mL
  Growth temperature: 37°C
  Growth strain: Top10
  Copy number: High Copy
Gene/Insert
  Gene/Insert name: RSPH1
  Species: H. sapiens (human)
  Insert size (bp): 1056
  Entrez Gene: RSPH1 (a.k.a. TSA2, RSP44, TSGA2, RSPH10A, MGC126568, MGC141927)
  Promoter: SP6 and CMV
  Cloning method: Gateway Cloning
  Sequencing primers: 5′ CMV-F; 3′ EBV-Rev
Terms and licenses: Academic/Nonprofit Terms; Industry Terms
How to cite: RSPH1_pCSdest was a gift from Roger Reeves (Addgene plasmid # 53926 ; http://n2t.net/addgene:53926 ; RRID:Addgene_53926)
